LOCUS       pcDNA3-ExRai-AktAR 6759 bp DNA circular 5/23/18
DEFINITION
ACCESSION
VERSION
SOURCE
  ORGANISM
COMMENT     Serial Cloner Genbank Format
COMMENT     SerialCloner_Type=DNA
COMMENT     SerialCloner_Comments=
COMMENT     SerialCloner_Ends=0,0,,0,
FEATURES             Location/Qualifiers
     CDS             1093..1815
                     /label=cpGFP
                     /SerialCloner_Color=&h008000
                     /SerialCloner_Show=True
                     /SerialCloner_Protect=True
                     /SerialCloner_Arrow=True
                     /SerialCloner_Desc=note="direct strand
                     translation"translation="NVYIKADKQKNGIKANFKIRHNIEDGGVQLAYHYQQNTPIGDGPVLLPDNHYLSVQSKLSKDPNEKRDHMVLLEFVTAAGITLGMDELYKGGTGGSMVSKGEELFTGVVPILVELDGDVNGHKFSVSGEGEGDATYGKLTLKFICTTGKLPVPWPTLVTTLTYGVQCFSRYPDHMKQHDFFKSAMPEGYIQERTIFFKDDGNYKTRAEV
                     \
     CDS             1825..2247
                     /label=FHA1
                     /SerialCloner_Color=&h804000
                     /SerialCloner_Show=True
                     /SerialCloner_Protect=True
                     /SerialCloner_Arrow=True
                     /SerialCloner_Desc=note="direct strand
                     translation"translation="KFSQEQIGENIVCRVICTTGQIPIRDLSADISQVLKEKRSIKKVWTFGRNPACDYHLGNISRLSNKHFQILLGEDGNLLLNDISTNGTWLNGQKVEKNSNQLLSQGDEITVGVGVESDILSLVIFINDKFKQCLEQNKVDR"
                     \
     primer_bind     complement(4598..4618)
                     /label=M13-rev
                     /SerialCloner_Color=&h008B8B
                     /SerialCloner_Show=True
                     /SerialCloner_Protect=False
                     /SerialCloner_Arrow=True
     primer_bind     863..882
                     /label=T7
                     /SerialCloner_Color=&h008B8B
                     /SerialCloner_Show=True
                     /SerialCloner_Protect=False
                     /SerialCloner_Arrow=True
     primer_bind     complement(2312..2329)
                     /label=SP6
                     /SerialCloner_Color=&h008B8B
                     /SerialCloner_Show=True
                     /SerialCloner_Protect=False
                     /SerialCloner_Arrow=True
     rep_origin      complement(4986..5614)
                     /label=ColE1 origin
                     /SerialCloner_Color=&h4682B4
                     /SerialCloner_Show=True
                     /SerialCloner_Protect=False
                     /SerialCloner_Arrow=True
     misc_binding    complement(4624..4646)
                     /label=LacO
                     /SerialCloner_Color=&h6495ED
                     /SerialCloner_Show=True
                     /SerialCloner_Protect=False
                     /SerialCloner_Arrow=True
     CDS             complement(5766..6425)
                     /label=AmpR
                     /SerialCloner_Color=&h8FBC8F
                     /SerialCloner_Show=True
                     /SerialCloner_Protect=False
                     /SerialCloner_Arrow=True
     CDS             3467..4258
                     /label=Kan/neoR
                     /SerialCloner_Color=&h8FBC8F
                     /SerialCloner_Show=True
                     /SerialCloner_Protect=False
                     /SerialCloner_Arrow=True
     Promoter        complement(6665..6693)
                     /label=Amp prom
                     /SerialCloner_Color=&h4682B4
                     /SerialCloner_Show=True
                     /SerialCloner_Protect=False
                     /SerialCloner_Arrow=True
     Promoter        complement(4651..4680)
                     /label=lac
                     /SerialCloner_Color=&h4682B4
                     /SerialCloner_Show=True
                     /SerialCloner_Protect=False
                     /SerialCloner_Arrow=True
     misc_feature    3248..3325
                     /label=SV40 ORI
                     /SerialCloner_Color=&h4682B4
                     /SerialCloner_Show=True
                     /SerialCloner_Protect=False
                     /SerialCloner_Arrow=True
     terminator      2352..2579
                     /label=bGH PA
                     /SerialCloner_Color=&hFF8000
                     /SerialCloner_Show=True
                     /SerialCloner_Protect=False
                     /SerialCloner_Arrow=True
     promoter        232..819
                     /label=CMV prom
                     /SerialCloner_Color=&h800080
                     /SerialCloner_Show=True
                     /SerialCloner_Protect=False
                     /SerialCloner_Arrow=True
     misc_feature    1015..1059
                     /label=AKTsub
                     /SerialCloner_Color=&h999999
                     /SerialCloner_Show=True
                     /SerialCloner_Protect=False
                     /SerialCloner_Arrow=True
     CDS             922..939
                     /label=6His
                     /SerialCloner_Color=&h008000
                     /SerialCloner_Show=True
                     /SerialCloner_Protect=False
                     /SerialCloner_Arrow=True
ORIGIN
        1 gacggatcgg gagatctccc gatcccctat ggtcgactct cagtacaatc tgctctgatg
       61 ccgcatagtt aagccagtat ctgctccctg cttgtgtgtt ggaggtcgct gagtagtgcg
      121 cgagcaaaat ttaagctaca acaaggcaag gcttgaccga caattgcatg aagaatctgc
      181 ttagggttag gcgttttgcg ctgcttcgcg atgtacgggc cagatatacg cgttgacatt
      241 gattattgac tagttattaa tagtaatcaa ttacggggtc attagttcat agcccatata
      301 tggagttccg cgttacataa cttacggtaa atggcccgcc tggctgaccg cccaacgacc
      361 cccgcccatt gacgtcaata atgacgtatg ttcccatagt aacgccaata gggactttcc
      421 attgacgtca atgggtggac tatttacggt aaactgccca cttggcagta catcaagtgt
      481 atcatatgcc aagtacgccc cctattgacg tcaatgacgg taaatggccc gcctggcatt
      541 atgcccagta catgacctta tgggactttc ctacttggca gtacatctac gtattagtca
      601 tcgctattac catggtgatg cggttttggc agtacatcaa tgggcgtgga tagcggtttg
      661 actcacgggg atttccaagt ctccacccca ttgacgtcaa tgggagtttg ttttggcacc
      721 aaaatcaacg ggactttcca aaatgtcgta acaactccgc cccattgacg caaatgggcg
      781 gtaggcgtgt acggtgggag gtctatataa gcagagctct ctggctaact agagaaccca
      841 ctgcttactg gcttatcgaa attaatacga ctcactatag ggAGACCCAA GCTTGCGGCC
      901 GCCACCATGG TGCGGGGTTC TCATCATCAT CATCATCATG GTATGGCTAG CATGACTGGT
      961 GGACAGCAAA TGGGTCGGGA TCTGTACGAC GATGACGATA AggatcccGT CGACCCTCGT
     1021 CCGCGCTCGT GCACCTGGCC GGACCCCAGG CCGGAGTTTG GCGGCACCGG CGGCAGCgag
     1081 ctcagcgcga tcAACGTCTA TATCAaGGCC GACAAGCAGA AGAACGGCAT CAAGGCGAAC
     1141 TTCAAGATCC GCCACAACAT CGAGGACGGC GGCGTGCAGC TCGCCTACCA CTACCAGCAG
     1201 AACACCCCCA TCGGCGACGG CCCCGTGCTG CTGCCCGACA ACCACTACCT GAGCgtgCAG
     1261 TCCAAACTTT CGAAAGACCC CAACGAGAAG CGCGATCACA TGGTCCTGCT GGAGTTCGTG
     1321 ACCGCCGCCG GGATCACTCT CGGCATGGAC GAGCTGTACA AGGGCGGTAC CGGAGGGAGC
     1381 ATGGTGAGCA AGGGCGAGGA GCTGTTCACC GGGGTGGTGC CCATCCTGGT CGAGCTGGAC
     1441 GGCGACGTAA ACGGCCACAA GTTCAGCGTG TCCGGCGAGG GTGAGGGCGA TGCCACCTAC
     1501 GGCAAGCTGA CCCTGAAGTT CATCTGCACC ACCGGCAAGC TGCCCGTGCC CTGGCCCACC
     1561 CTCGTGACCA CCCTGACCTA CGGCGTGCAG TGCTTCAGCC GCTACCCCGA CCACATGAAG
     1621 CAGCACGACT TCTTCAAGTC CGCCATGCCC GAAGGCTACA TCCAGGAGCG CACCATCTTC
     1681 TTCAAGGACG ACGGCAACTA CAAGACCCGC GCCGAGGTGA AGTTCGAGGG CGACACCCTG
     1741 GTGAACCGCA TCGAGCTGAA GGGCATCGAC TTCAAGGAGG ACGGCAACAT CCTGGGGCAC
     1801 AAGCTGGAGT ACAACagcat gcataagttt tctcaagaac agatcggcga aaacattgtg
     1861 tgcagggtca tttgtaccac gggtcaaatt cccatccgag atttgtcagc tgatatttca
     1921 caagtgctta aggaaaaacg atccataaag aaagtttgga catttggtag aaacccagcc
     1981 tgtgactatc atttaggaaa catttcaaga ctgtcaaata agcatttcca aatactacta
     2041 ggagaagacg gtaacctttt attgaatgac atttccacta atgggacctg gttaaatggg
     2101 caaaaagtcg agaagaacag caatcagtta ctgtctcaag gtgatgaaat aaccgttggt
     2161 gtaggcgtgg aatcagatat tttatctctg gtcattttca taaacgacaa atttaagcag
     2221 tgcctcgagc agaacaaagt tgatcgcTAG gaattcTGCA GATATCCATC ACACTGGCGG
     2281 CCGCTCGAGC ATGCATCTAG AGGGCCCTAT Tctatagtgt cacctaaatg ctagagctcg
     2341 ctgatcagcc tcgactgtgc cttctagttg ccagccatct gttgtttgcc cctcccccgt
     2401 gccttccttg accctggaag gtgccactcc cactgtcctt tcctaataaa atgaggaaat
     2461 tgcatcgcat tgtctgagta ggtgtcattc tattctgggg ggtggggtgg ggcaggacag
     2521 caagggggag gattgggaag acaatagcag gcatgctggg gatgcggtgg gctctatggc
     2581 ttctgaggcg gaaagaacca gctggggctc tagggggtat ccccnnnnnn nnnnnnnnnn
     2641 nnnnnnnnnn nnnnnnnnnn nnnnnnnnnn nnnnnnnnnn nnnnnnnnnn nnnnnnnnnn
     2701 nnnnnnnnnn nnnnnnnnnn nnnnnnnnnn nnnnnnnnnn nnnnnnnncg ccggctttcc
     2761 ccgtcaagct ctaaatcggg gcannnnnnn nnnnnnnnnn nnnnnnnnnn nnnnnnnnnn
     2821 nnnnnnnnnn nnnnnnnnnn annnnnnnnn nnnnnnnnnn nnnnnnnnnn nnnnnnnnnn
     2881 nnnnnnnnnn cctttgacgt tggagtccac gttctttaat agtggactct tgttccaaac
     2941 tggaacaaca ctcaacccta tctcggtcta ttcttttgat ttataaggga ttttggggat
     3001 ttcggcctat tggttaaaaa atgagctgat ttaacaaaaa tttaacgcga attaattctg
     3061 tggaatgtgt gtcagttagg gtgtggaaag tccccaggct ccccaggcag gcagaagtat
     3121 gcaaagcatg catctcaatt agtcagcaac caggtgtgga aagtccccag gctccccagc
     3181 aggcagaagt atgcaaagca tgcatctcaa ttagtcagca accatagtcc cgcccctaac
     3241 tccgcccatc ccgcccctaa ctccgcccag ttccgcccat tctccgcccc atggctgact
     3301 aatttttttt atttatgcag aggccgaggc cgcctctgcc tctgagctat tccagaagta
     3361 gtgaggaggc ttttttggag gcctaggctt ttgcaaaaag ctcccgggag cttgtatatc
     3421 cattttcgga tctgatcaag agacaggatg aggatcgttt cgcatgattg aacaagatgg
     3481 attgcacgca ggttctccgg ccgcttgggt ggagaggcta ttcggctatg actgggcaca
     3541 acagacaatc ggctgctctg atgccgccgt gttccggctg tcagcgcagg ggcgcccggt
     3601 tctttttgtc aagaccgacc tgtccggtgc cctgaatgaa ctgcaggacg aggcagcgcg
     3661 gctatcgtgg ctggccacga cgggcgttcc ttgcgcagct gtgctcgacg ttgtcactga
     3721 agcgggaagg gactggctgc tattgggcga agtgccgggg caggatctcc tgtcatctca
     3781 ccttgctcct gccgagaaag tatccatcat ggctgatgca atgcggcggc tgcatacgct
     3841 tgatccggct acctgcccat tcgaccacca agcgaaacat cgcatcgagc gagcacgtac
     3901 tcggatggaa gccggtcttg tcgatcagga tgatctggac gaagagcatc aggggctcgc
     3961 gccagccgaa ctgttcgcca ggctcaaggc gcgcatgccc gacggcgagg atctcgtcgt
     4021 gacccatggc gatgcctgct tgccgaatat catggtggaa aatggccgct tttctggatt
     4081 catcgactgt ggccggctgg gtgtggcgga ccgctatcag gacatagcgt tggctacccg
     4141 tgatattgct gaagagcttg gcggcgaatg ggctgaccgc ttcctcgtgc tttacggtat
     4201 cgccgctccc gattcgcagc gcatcgcctt ctatcgcctt cttgacgagt tcttctgagc
     4261 gggactctgg ggttcgaaat gaccgaccaa gcgacgccca acctgccatc acgagatttc
     4321 gattccaccg ccgccttcta tgaaaggttg ggcttcggaa tcgttttccg ggacgccggc
     4381 tggatgatcc tccagcgcgg ggatctcatg ctggagttct tcgcccaccc caacttgttt
     4441 attgcagctt ataatggtta caaataaagc aatagcatca caaatttcac aaataaagca
     4501 tttttttcac tgcattctag ttgtggtttg tccaaactca tcaatgtatc ttatcatgtc
     4561 tgtataccgt cgacctctag ctagagcttg gcgtaatcat ggtcatagct gtttcctgtg
     4621 tgaaattgtt atccgctcac aattccacac aacatacgag ccggaagcat aaagtgtaaa
     4681 gcctggggtg cctaatgagt gagctaactc acattaattg cgttgcgctc actgcccgct
     4741 ttccagtcgg gaaacctgtc gtgccagctg cattaatgaa tcggccaacg cgcggggaga
     4801 ggcggtttgc gtattgggcg ctcttccgct tcctcgctca ctgactcgct gcgctcggtc
     4861 gttcggctgc ggcgagcggt atcagctcac tcaaaggcgg taatacggtt atccacagaa
     4921 tcaggggata acgcaggaaa gaacatgtga gcaaaaggcc agcaaaaggc caggaaccgt
     4981 aaaaaggccg cgttgctggc gtttttccat aggctccgcc cccctgacga gcatcacaaa
     5041 aatcgacgct caagtcagag gtggcgaaac ccgacaggac tataaagata ccaggcgttt
     5101 ccccctggaa gctccctcgt gcgctctcct gttccgaccc tgccgcttac cggatacctg
     5161 tccgcctttc tcccttcggg aagcgtggcg ctttctcaat gctcacgctg taggtatctc
     5221 agttcggtgt aggtcgttcg ctccaagctg ggctgtgtgc acgaaccccc cgttcagccc
     5281 gaccgctgcg ccttatccgg taactatcgt cttgagtcca acccggtaag acacgactta
     5341 tcgccactgg cagcagccac tggtaacagg attagcagag cgaggtatgt aggcggtgct
     5401 acagagttct tgaagtggtg gcctaactac ggctacacta gaaggacagt atttggtatc
     5461 tgcgctctgc tgaagccagt taccttcgga aaaagagttg gtagctcttg atccggcaaa
     5521 caaaccaccg ctggtagcgg tggttttttt gtttgcaagc agcagattac gcgcagaaaa
     5581 aaaggatctc aagaagatcc tttgatcttt tctacggggt ctgacgctca gtggaacgaa
     5641 aactcacgtt aagggatttt ggtcatgaga ttatcaaaaa ggatcttcac ctagatcctt
     5701 ttaaattaaa aatgaagttt taaatcaatc taaagtatat atgagtaaac ttggtctgac
     5761 agttaccaat gcttaatcag tgaggcacct atctcagcga tctgtctatt tcgttcatcc
     5821 atagttgcct gactccccgt cgtgtagata actacgatac gggagggctt accatctggc
     5881 cccagtgctg caatgatacc gcgagaccca cgctcaccgg ctccagattt atcagcaata
     5941 aaccagccag ccggaagggc cgagcgcaga agtggtcctg caactttatc cgcctccatc
     6001 cagtctatta attgttgccg ggaagctaga gtaagtagtt cgccagttaa tagtttgcgc
     6061 aacgttgttg ccattgctac aggcatcgtg gtgtcacgct cgtcgtttgg tatggcttca
     6121 ttcagctccg gttcccaacg atcaaggcga gttacatgat cccccatgtt gtgcaaaaaa
     6181 gcggttagct ccttcggtcc tccgatcgtt gtcagaagta agttggccgc agtgttatca
     6241 ctcatggtta tggcagcact gcataattct cttactgtca tgccatccgt aagatgcttt
     6301 tctgtgactg gtgagtactc aaccaagtca ttctgagaat agtgtatgcg gcgaccgagt
     6361 tgctcttgcc cggcgtcaat acgggataat accgcgccac atagcagaac tttaaaagtg
     6421 ctcatcattg gaaaacgttc ttcggggcga aaactctcaa ggatcttacc gctgttgaga
     6481 tccagttcga tgtaacccac tcgtgcaccc aactgatctt cagcatcttt tactttcacc
     6541 agcgtttctg ggtgagcaaa aacaggaagg caaaatgccg caaaaaaggg aataagggcg
     6601 acacggaaat gttgaatact catactcttc ctttttcaat attattgaag catttatcag
     6661 ggttattgtc tcatgagcgg atacatattt gaatgtattt agaaaaataa acaaataggg
     6721 gttccgcgca catttccccg aaaagtgcca cctgacgtc
//
