>Addgene plasmid #118462 | pcDNA3-ExRai-AktAR | addgene full sequence | sequence record 230151 | Addgene NGS Result
GACGGATCGGGAGATCTCCCGATCCCCTATGGTGCACTCTCAGTACAATCTGCTCTGATGCCGCATAGTT
AAGCCAGTATCTGCTCCCTGCTTGTGTGTTGGAGGTCGCTGAGTAGTGCGCGAGCAAAATTTAAGCTACA
ACAAGGCAAGGCTTGACCGACAATTGCATGAAGAATCTGCTTAGGGTTAGGCGTTTTGCGCTGCTTCGCG
ATGTACGGGCCAGATATACGCGTTGACATTGATTATTGACTAGTTATTAATAGTAATCAATTACGGGGTC
ATTAGTTCATAGCCCATATATGGAGTTCCGCGTTACATAACTTACGGTAAATGGCCCGCCTGGCTGACCG
CCCAACGACCCCCGCCCATTGACGTCAATAATGACGTATGTTCCCATAGTAACGCCAATAGGGACTTTCC
ATTGACGTCAATGGGTGGAGTATTTACGGTAAACTGCCCACTTGGCAGTACATCAAGTGTATCATATGCC
AAGTACGCCCCCTATTGACGTCAATGACGGTAAATGGCCCGCCTGGCATTATGCCCAGTACATGACCTTA
TGGGACTTTCCTACTTGGCAGTACATCTACGTATTAGTCATCGCTATTACCATGGTGATGCGGTTTTGGC
AGTACATCAATGGGCGTGGATAGCGGTTTGACTCACGGGGATTTCCAAGTCTCCACCCCATTGACGTCAA
TGGGAGTTTGTTTTGGCACCAAAATCAACGGGACTTTCCAAAATGTCGTAACAACTCCGCCCCATTGACG
CAAATGGGCGGTAGGCGTGTACGGTGGGAGGTCTATATAAGCAGAGCTCTCTGGCTAACTAGAGAACCCA
CTGCTTACTGGCTTATCGAAATTAATACGACTCACTATAGGGAGACCCAAGCTTGCGGCCGCCACCATGG
TGCGGGGTTCTCATCATCATCATCATCATGGTATGGCTAGCATGACTGGTGGACAGCAAATGGGTCGGGA
TCTGTACGACGATGACGATAAGGATCCCGTCGACCCTCGTCCGCGCTCGTGCACCTGGCCGGACCCCAGG
CCGGAGTTTGGAGGTACCGGCGGCAGCGAGCTCAGCGCGATCAACGTCTATATCAAGGCCGACAAGCAGA
AGAACGGCATCAAGGCGAACTTCAAGATCCGCCACAACATCGAGGACGGCGGCGTGCAGCTCGCCTACCA
CTACCAGCAGAACACCCCCATCGGCGACGGCCCCGTGCTGCTGCCCGACAACCACTACCTGAGCGTGCAG
TCCAAACTTTCGAAAGACCCCAACGAGAAGCGCGATCACATGGTCCTGCTGGAGTTCGTGACCGCCGCCG
GGATCACTCTCGGCATGGACGAGCTGTACAAGGGCGGTACCGGAGGGAGCATGGTGAGCAAGGGCGAGGA
GCTGTTCACCGGGGTGGTGCCCATCCTGGTCGAGCTGGACGGCGACGTAAACGGCCACAAGTTCAGCGTG
TCCGGCGAGGGTGAGGGCGATGCCACCTACGGCAAGCTGACCCTGAAGTTCATCTGCACCACCGGCAAGC
TGCCCGTGCCCTGGCCCACCCTCGTGACCACCCTGACCTACGGCGTGCAGTGCTTCAGCCGCTACCCCGA
CCACATGAAGCAGCACGACTTCTTCAAGTCCGCCATGCCCGAAGGCTACATCCAGGAGCGCACCATCTTC
TTCAAGGACGACGGCAACTACAAGACCCGCGCCGAGGTGAAGTTCGAGGGCGACACCCTGGTGAACCGCA
TCGAGCTGAAGGGCATCGACTTCAAGGAGGACGGCAACATCCTGGGGCACAAGCTGGAGTACAACAGCAT
GCATAAGTTTTCTCAAGAACAGATCGGCGAAAACATTGTGTGCAGGGTCATTTGTACCACGGGTCAAATT
CCCATCCGAGATTTGTCAGCTGATATTTCACAAGTGCTTAAGGAAAAACGATCCATAAAGAAAGTTTGGA
CATTTGGTAGAAACCCAGCCTGTGACTATCATTTAGGAAACATTTCAAGACTGTCAAATAAGCATTTCCA
AATACTACTAGGAGAAGACGGTAACCTTTTATTGAATGACATTTCCACTAATGGGACCTGGTTAAATGGG
CAAAAAGTCGAGAAGAACAGCAATCAGTTACTGTCTCAAGGTGATGAAATAACCGTTGGTGTAGGCGTGG
AATCAGATATTTTATCTCTGGTCATTTTCATAAACGACAAATTTAAGCAGTGCCTCGAGCAGAACAAAGT
TGATCGCTAAGAATTCTGCAGATATCCATCACACTGGCGGCCGCTCGAGCATGCATCTAGAGGGCCCTAT
TCTATAGTGTCACCTAAATGCTAGAGCTCGCTGATCAGCCTCGACTGTGCCTTCTAGTTGCCAGCCATCT
GTTGTTTGCCCCTCCCCCGTGCCTTCCTTGACCCTGGAAGGTGCCACTCCCACTGTCCTTTCCTAATAAA
ATGAGGAAATTGCATCGCATTGTCTGAGTAGGTGTCATTCTATTCTGGGGGGTGGGGTGGGGCAGGACAG
CAAGGGGGAGGATTGGGAAGACAATAGCAGGCATGCTGGGGATGCGGTGGGCTCTATGGCTTCTGAGGCG
GAAAGAACCAGCTGGGGCTCTAGGGGGTATCCCC
[124 nt withheld, positions 2625-2748]
C
[91 nt withheld, positions 2750-2840]
A
[49 nt withheld, positions 2842-2890]
CCTTTGACGTTGGAGTCCACGTTCTTTAATAGTGGACTCTTGTTCCAAACTGGAACAACACTCAACCCTA
TCTCGGTCTATTCTTTTGATTTATAAGGGATTTTGCCGATTTCGGCCTATTGGTTAAAAAATGAGCTGAT
TTAACAAAAATTTAACGCGAATTAATTCTGTGGAATGTGTGTCAGTTAGGGTGTGGAAAGTCCCCAGGCT
CCCCAGCAGGCAGAAGTATGCAAAGCATGCATCTCAATTAGTCAGCAACCAGGTGTGGAAAGTCCCCAGG
CTCCCCAGCAGGCAGAAGTATGCAAAGCATGCATCTCAATTAGTCAGCAACCATAGTCCCGCCCCTAACT
CCGCCCATCCCGCCCCTAACTCCGCCCAGTTCCGCCCATTCTCCGCCCCATGGCTGACTAATTTTTTTTA
TTTATGCAGAGGCCGAGGCCGCCTCTGCCTCTGAGCTATTCCAGAAGTAGTGAGGAGGCTTTTTTGGAGG
CCTAGGCTTTTGCAAAAAGCTCCCGGGAGCTTGTATATCCATTTTCGGATCTGATCAAGAGACAGGATGA
GGATCGTTTCGCATGATTGAACAAGATGGATTGCACGCAGGTTCTCCGGCCGCTTGGGTGGAGAGGCTAT
TCGGCTATGACTGGGCACAACAGACAATCGGCTGCTCTGATGCCGCCGTGTTCCGGCTGTCAGCGCAGGG
GCGCCCGGTTCTTTTTGTCAAGACCGACCTGTCCGGTGCCCTGAATGAACTGCAGGACGAGGCAGCGCGG
CTATCGTGGCTGGCCACGACGGGCGTTCCTTGCGCAGCTGTGCTCGACGTTGTCACTGAAGCGGGAAGGG
ACTGGCTGCTATTGGGCGAAGTGCCGGGGCAGGATCTCCTGTCATCTCACCTTGCTCCTGCCGAGAAAGT
ATCCATCATGGCTGATGCAATGCGGCGGCTGCATACGCTTGATCCGGCTACCTGCCCATTCGACCACCAA
GCGAAACATCGCATCGAGCGAGCACGTACTCGGATGGAAGCCGGTCTTGTCGATCAGGATGATCTGGACG
AAGAGCATCAGGGGCTCGCGCCAGCCGAACTGTTCGCCAGGCTCAAGGCGCGCATGCCCGACGGCGAGGA
TCTCGTCGTGACCCATGGCGATGCCTGCTTGCCGAATATCATGGTGGAAAATGGCCGCTTTTCTGGATTC
ATCGACTGTGGCCGGCTGGGTGTGGCGGACCGCTATCAGGACATAGCGTTGGCTACCCGTGATATTGCTG
AAGAGCTTGGCGGCGAATGGGCTGACCGCTTCCTCGTGCTTTACGGTATCGCCGCTCCCGATTCGCAGCG
CATCGCCTTCTATCGCCTTCTTGACGAGTTCTTCTGAGCGGGACTCTGGGGTTCGAAATGACCGACCAAG
CGACGCCCAACCTGCCATCACGAGATTTCGATTCCACCGCCGCCTTCTATGAAAGGTTGGGCTTCGGAAT
CGTTTTCCGGGACGCCGGCTGGATGATCCTCCAGCGCGGGGATCTCATGCTGGAGTTCTTCGCCCACCCC
AACTTGTTTATTGCAGCTTATAATGGTTACAAATAAAGCAATAGCATCACAAATTTCACAAATAAAGCAT
TTTTTTCACTGCATTCTAGTTGTGGTTTGTCCAAACTCATCAATGTATCTTATCATGTCTGTATACCGTC
GACCTCTAGCTAGAGCTTGGCGTAATCATGGTCATAGCTGTTTCCTGTGTGAAATTGTTATCCGCTCACA
ATTCCACACAACATACGAGCCGGAAGCATAAAGTGTAAAGCCTGGGGTGCCTAATGAGTGAGCTAACTCA
CATTAATTGCGTTGCGCTCACTGCCCGCTTTCCAGTCGGGAAACCTGTCGTGCCAGCTGCATTAATGAAT
CGGCCAACGCGCGGGGAGAGGCGGTTTGCGTATTGGGCGCTCTTCCGCTTCCTCGCTCACTGACTCGCTG
CGCTCGGTCGTTCGGCTGCGGCGAGCGGTATCAGCTCACTCAAAGGCGGTAATACGGTTATCCACAGAAT
CAGGGGATAACGCAGGAAAGAACATGTGAGCAAAAGGCCAGCAAAAGGCCAGGAACCGTAAAAAGGCCGC
GTTGCTGGCGTTTTTCCATAGGCTCCGCCCCCCTGACGAGCATCACAAAAATCGACGCTCAAGTCAGAGG
TGGCGAAACCCGACAGGACTATAAAGATACCAGGCGTTTCCCCCTGGAAGCTCCCTCGTGCGCTCTCCTG
TTCCGACCCTGCCGCTTACCGGATACCTGTCCGCCTTTCTCCCTTCGGGAAGCGTGGCGCTTTCTCATAG
CTCACGCTGTAGGTATCTCAGTTCGGTGTAGGTCGTTCGCTCCAAGCTGGGCTGTGTGCACGAACCCCCC
GTTCAGCCCGACCGCTGCGCCTTATCCGGTAACTATCGTCTTGAGTCCAACCCGGTAAGACACGACTTAT
CGCCACTGGCAGCAGCCACTGGTAACAGGATTAGCAAAGCGAGGTATGTAGGCGGTGCTACAGAGTTCTT
GAAGTGGTGGCCTAACTACGGCTACACTAGAAGAACAGTATTTGGTATCTGCGCTCTGCTGAAGCCAGTT
ACCTTCGGAAAAAGAGTTGGTAGCTCTTGATCCGGCAAACAAACCACCGCTGGTAGCGGTGGTTTTTTTG
TTTGCAAGCAGCAGATTACGCGCAGAAAAAAAGGATCTCAAGAAGATCCTTTGATCTTTTCTACGGGGTC
TGACGCTCAGTGGAACGAAAACTCACGTTAAGGGATTTTGGTCATGAGATTATCAAAAAGGATCTTCACC
TAGATCCTTTTAAATTAAAAATGAAGTTTTAAATCAATCTAAAGTATATATGAGTAAACTTGGTCTGACA
GTTACCAATGCTTAATCAGTGAGGCACCTATCTCAGCGATCTGTCTATTTCGTTCATCCATAGTTGCCTG
ACTCCCCGTCGTGTAGATAACTACGATACGGGAGGGCTTACCATCTGGCCCCAGTGCTGCAATGATACCG
CGAGACCCACGCTCACCGGCTCCAGATTTATCAGCAATAAACCAGCCAGCCGGAAGGGCCGAGCGCAGAA
GTGGTCCTGCAACTTTATCCGCCTCCATCCAGTCTATTAATTGTTGCCGGGAAGCTAGAGTAAGTAGTTC
GCCAGTTAATAGTTTGCGCAACGTTGTTGCCATTGCTACAGGCATCGTGGTGTCACGCTCGTCGTTTGGT
ATGGCTTCATTCAGCTCCGGTTCCCAACGATCAAGGCGAGTTACATGATCCCCCATGTTGTGCAAAAAAG
CGGTTAGCTCCTTCGGTCCTCCGATCGTTGTCAGAAGTAAGTTGGCCGCAGTGTTATCACTCATGGTTAT
GGCAGCACTGCATAATTCTCTTACTGTCATGCCATCCGTAAGATGCTTTTCTGTGACTGGTGAGTACTCA
ACCAAGTCATTCTGAGAATAGTGTATGCGGCGACCGAGTTGCTCTTGCCCGGCGTCAATACGGGATAATA
CCGCGCCACATAGCAGAACTTTAAAAGTGCTCATCATTGGAAAACGTTCTTCGGGGCGAAAACTCTCAAG
GATCTTACCGCTGTTGAGATCCAGTTCGATGTAACCCACTCGTGCACCCAACTGATCTTCAGCATCTTTT
ACTTTCACCAGCGTTTCTGGGTGAGCAAAAACAGGAAGGCAAAATGCCGCAAAAAAGGGAATAAGGGCGA
CACGGAAATGTTGAATACTCATACTCTTCCTTTTTCAATATTATTGAAGCATTTATCAGGGTTATTGTCT
CATGAGCGGATACATATTTGAATGTATTTAGAAAAATAAACAAATAGGGGTTCCGCGCACATTTCCCCGA
AAAGTGCCACCTGACGTC
Features (pLannotate 1.2.2; 25 found; start..end, strand, type, name):
     28..80      -  misc_feature   bom (fragment): basis of mobility region from pBR322
    235..614     +  enhancer       CMV enhancer: human cytomegalovirus immediate early enhancer
    615..818     +  promoter       CMV promoter: human cytomegalovirus (CMV) immediate early promoter
    814..847     +  LTR            5' LTR (truncated) (fragment): truncated 5' long terminal repeat (LTR) from HIV-1
    863..881     +  promoter       T7 promoter: promoter for bacteriophage T7 RNA polymerase
    922..942     +  CDS            capTEV™ (fragment): composite tag for in vivo biotinylation, TEV protease cleavage, and 6xHis tagging
    943..975     +  CDS            T7 tag (gene 10 leader): leader peptide from bacteriophage T7 gene 10 promotes efficient translation in E. coli
    979..1002    +  CDS            Xpress™ tag: Xpress™ epitope tag, including an enterokinase recognition and cleavage site
   1093..1815    +  CDS            cEGFP: cEGFP is a basic (constitutively fluorescent) green fluorescent protein published in 2008, derived from Aequorea victoria.
   1825..2247    +  CDS            RAD53 (fragment): RAD53_YEAST - Also known as MEC2, SAD1, SPK1. Experimental evidence at protein level: Swiss-Prot protein existence level 1. Controls S-phase checkpoint as well as G1 and G2 DNA damage checkpoints. Phosphorylates proteins on serine, threonine, and tyrosine. Prevents entry into anaphase and mitotic exit after DNA damage via regulation of the Polo kinase CDC5. Seems to be involved in the phosphorylation of RPH1. From Saccharomyces cerevisiae (strain ATCC 204508 / S288c) (Baker's yeast).
   2311..2329    -  promoter       SP6 promoter: promoter for bacteriophage SP6 RNA polymerase
   2355..2579    +  polyA_signal   bGH poly(A) signal: bovine growth hormone polyadenylation signal
   2583..2604    +  promoter       SV40 promoter (fragment): SV40 enhancer and early promoter
   2625..3053    +  rep_origin     f1 ori (sequence partly withheld): f1 bacteriophage origin of replication; arrow indicates direction of (+) strand synthesis
   3067..3396    +  promoter       SV40 promoter: SV40 enhancer and early promoter
   3463..4254    +  CDS            neo: KKA2_KLEPN - Also known as kan, nptII. Experimental evidence at protein level: Swiss-Prot protein existence level 1. Resistance to kanamycin, neomycin, paromomycin, ribostamycin, butirosin and gentamicin B. From Klebsiella pneumoniae.
   4278..4436    +  CDS            ble (fragment): BLE_KLEPN - Experimental evidence at protein level: Swiss-Prot protein existence level 1. Binding protein with a strong affinity to the bleomycin family of antibiotics. Binds to CL990; an antimitotic-antibiotic compound. From Klebsiella pneumoniae.
   4431..4552    +  polyA_signal   SV40 poly(A) signal: SV40 polyadenylation signal
   4625..4641    -  protein_bind   lac operator: The lac repressor binds to the lac operator to inhibit transcription in E. coli. This inhibition can be relieved by adding lactose or isopropyl-β-D-thiogalactopyranoside (IPTG). lac repressor encoded by lacI
   4649..4679    -  promoter       lac promoter: promoter for the E. coli lac operon
   4694..4715    -  protein_bind   CAP binding site: CAP binding activates transcription in the presence of cAMP. E. coli catabolite activator protein
   4728..4820    -  CDS            lacI (fragment): lac repressor; lacI; The lac repressor binds to the lac operator to inhibit transcription in E. coli. This inhibition can be relieved by adding lactose or isopropyl-β-D-thiogalactopyranoside (IPTG).
   5003..5591    -  rep_origin     ori: high-copy-number ColE1/pMB1/pBR322/pUC origin of replication
   5762..6622    -  CDS            AmpR: β-lactamase; bla; confers resistance to ampicillin, carbenicillin, and related antibiotics
   6623..6727    -  promoter       AmpR promoter: bla
