[The description below was written by a language model from this plasmid's Addgene catalogue record, the feature table of its GenBank file and pLannotate feature annotations shown in this document.]
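Description:
pcDNA3-ExRai-AktAR is a mammalian expression plasmid of about 6.8 kb, built on the Invitrogen pcDNA3 backbone, that encodes a genetically encoded fluorescent biosensor for Akt/protein kinase B activity. It is maintained in E. coli at high copy through a ColE1/pUC-type origin with ampicillin selection (AmpR under its own bla promoter). It also carries an f1 origin and leftover lac promoter/operator sequence from the backbone. For mammalian cells, an SV40 early promoter (which includes the SV40 origin) drives a neomycin phosphotransferase gene followed by an SV40 poly(A) signal, allowing G418 selection of stable lines.

The synthetic sensor insert (about 1.2 kb) was cloned between BamHI and EcoRI sites, both retained. It is transcribed from the CMV immediate-early enhancer/promoter and terminated by the bovine growth hormone poly(A) signal. The open reading frame begins with backbone-derived N-terminal tags (6xHis, T7 gene 10 leader and Xpress epitope). These are followed by a short Akt substrate peptide, a circularly permuted GFP, and an FHA1 phosphopeptide-binding domain, which the automated annotation matches to yeast Rad53. In sensors of this design, phosphorylation of the substrate by Akt promotes its binding to FHA1, and the resulting conformational change is transmitted to the cpGFP chromophore. According to the record, the readout is excitation-ratiometric, so activity is read as a change in the ratio of fluorescence at two excitation wavelengths from a single fluorophore. Flanking T7 and SP6 promoters are also present, and the record lists CMV-forward and BGH-reverse as sequencing primers. The construct is intended for imaging Akt signalling in mammalian cells, and its single-fluorophore format suits multiplexing with other reporters.
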