Addgene plasmid #118462: pcDNA3-ExRai-AktAR
Purpose: cpGFP-based excitation-ratiometric biosensor for monitoring Akt/Protein Kinase B activity.
Depositing lab: Jin Zhang. Depositing organization: University of California, San Diego (UCSD). Publication: Single-fluorophore biosensors for sensitive and multiplexed detection of signalling activities. Mehta S, Zhang Y, Roth RH, Zhang JF, Mo A, Tenner B, Huganir RL, Zhang J. Nat Cell Biol. 2018 Sep 24. pii: 10.1038/s41556-018-0200-6. doi: 10.1038/s41556-018-0200-6. PubMed 30250062.
Backbone
  Vector backbone: pcDNA3
  Backbone manufacturer: Invitrogen
  Backbone size w/o insert (bp): 5527
  Total vector size (bp): 6759
  Vector type: Mammalian Expression
  Selectable markers: Neomycin (select with G418)
Growth in bacteria
  Bacterial resistance: Ampicillin, 100 μg/mL
  Growth temperature: 37°C
  Growth strain: DH5alpha
  Copy number: High Copy
Gene/Insert
  Gene/Insert name: ExRai-AktAR
  Species: Synthetic
  Insert size (bp): 1242
  Promoter: CMV
  Tag / fusion protein: 6xHIS (N terminal on backbone); T7 tag (gene 10 leader) (N terminal on backbone); Xpress (TM) tag (N terminal on backbone)
  Cloning method: Restriction Enzyme; 5′ cloning site BamHI (not destroyed); 3′ cloning site EcoRI (not destroyed)
  Sequencing primers: 5′ CMV forward; 3′ BGH reverse
Terms and licenses: Academic/Nonprofit Terms; Industry Terms: Not Available to Industry
How to cite: pcDNA3-ExRai-AktAR was a gift from Jin Zhang (Addgene plasmid # 118462 ; http://n2t.net/addgene:118462 ; RRID:Addgene_118462)
